Addgene plasmid #155088: LCV2_AAVS1_sgRNA_2
Purpose: lentiviral plasmid expressing Cas9 and gRNA targeting AAVS1 safe harbor locus
Depositing lab: Jason Moffat. Depositing organization: University of Toronto. Publication: Systematic mapping of genetic interactions for de novo fatty acid synthesis identifies C12orf49 as a regulator of lipid metabolism. Aregger M, Lawson KA, Billmann M, Costanzo M, Tong AHY, Chan K, Rahman M, Brown KR, Ross C, Usaj M, Nedyalkova L, Sizova O, Habsid A, Pawling J, Lin ZY, Abdouni H, Wong CJ, Weiss A, Mero P, Dennis JW, Gingras AC, Myers CL, Andrews BJ, Boone C, Moffat J. Nat Metab. 2020 Jun;2(6):499-513. doi: 10.1038/s42255-020-0211-z. Epub 2020 Jun 1. PubMed 32694731.
Backbone
  Vector backbone: lentiCRISPRv2 (LCV2) (Addgene plasmid #52961)
  Backbone size w/o insert (bp): 13970
  Vector type: Mammalian Expression, Lentiviral, CRISPR
  Selectable markers: Puromycin
Growth in bacteria
  Bacterial resistance: Ampicillin, 100 μg/mL
  Growth temperature: 30°C
  Growth strain: NEB Stable
  Copy number: High Copy
Gene/Insert
  Gene/Insert name: AAVS1_sgRNA_2
  gRNA/shRNA sequence: GTCACCAATCCTGTCCCTAG
  Species: H. sapiens (human)
  Insert size (bp): 20
  Promoter: U6 promoter
  Cloning method: Restriction Enzyme; 5′ cloning site BsmBI/Esp3I (destroyed during cloning); 3′ cloning site BsmBI/Esp3I (destroyed during cloning)
  Sequencing primers: 5′ ACTATCATATGCTTACCGTAAC
Terms and licenses: Academic/Nonprofit Terms; Industry Terms: Not Available to Industry
How to cite: LCV2_AAVS1_sgRNA_2 was a gift from Jason Moffat (Addgene plasmid # 155088 ; http://n2t.net/addgene:155088 ; RRID:Addgene_155088)
