[The description below was written by a language model from this plasmid's Addgene catalogue record and pLannotate feature annotations shown in this document.]
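Description:
LCV2_AAVS1_sgRNA_2 is an all-in-one lentiviral CRISPR plasmid built on the lentiCRISPRv2 backbone, carrying a single 20-nt guide against the human AAVS1 safe harbor locus together with Streptococcus pyogenes Cas9. It is propagated in E. coli through a high-copy ColE1/pUC-type origin with ampicillin selection (AmpR under its own promoter). An f1 origin is also present. The backbone additionally contains an SV40/EM7-driven bleomycin/Zeocin resistance cassette outside the viral region, although puromycin is the mammalian selectable marker listed in the record.

The transfer cassette has a third-generation, self-inactivating design. A CMV enhancer/promoter fused to a truncated HIV-1 5' LTR drives genomic RNA production in packaging cells. It is followed by the Ψ packaging signal with a partial gag sequence, the RRE for Rev-dependent nuclear export, and the cPPT/CTS. The cassette ends with a ΔU3 3' LTR. Within this unit, a human U6 (Pol III) promoter transcribes the AAVS1 spacer, which was cloned through BsmBI/Esp3I sites that were destroyed in the process, fused to the S. pyogenes gRNA scaffold. Downstream, an EF-1α core promoter drives Cas9 followed by the puromycin N-acetyltransferase coding sequence. The feature table does not annotate the linker between the two. A WPRE enhances transcript expression.

The sequenced record is 13,013 nt, shorter than the listed backbone size, which is consistent with replacement of the backbone's filler by the guide. Because AAVS1 is a safe harbor site, this construct most plausibly serves as a cutting control in Cas9 knockout or genetic interaction experiments, although the record states only its target.
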