Features (pLannotate 1.2.2; 33 found; start..end, strand, type, name):
     31..83      -  misc_feature   bom (fragment): basis of mobility region from pBR322
    238..617     +  enhancer       CMV enhancer: human cytomegalovirus immediate early enhancer
    618..817     +  promoter       CMV promoter: human cytomegalovirus (CMV) immediate early promoter
    835..1015    +  LTR            5' LTR (truncated): truncated 5' long terminal repeat (LTR) from HIV-1
   1062..1187    +  misc_feature   HIV-1 Ψ: packaging signal of human immunodeficiency virus type 1
   1171..1534    +  CDS            HIV-1 gag (fragment): gag protein from human immunodeficiency virus 1; gag
   1680..1913    +  misc_feature   RRE: The Rev response element (RRE) of HIV-1 allows for Rev-dependent mRNA export from the nucleus to the cytoplasm.
   2290..2390    +  CDS            Rev (fragment): human immunodeficiency virus 1 (HIV-1) Rev protein; rev; enhances nuclear export of unspliced and incompletely spliced viral mRNAs
   2440..2557    +  misc_feature   cPPT/CTS: central polypurine tract and central termination sequence of HIV-1
   2608..2848    +  promoter       U6 promoter: RNA polymerase III promoter for human U6 snRNA
   2878..2953    +  misc_RNA       gRNA scaffold: guide RNA scaffold for the Streptococcus pyogenes CRISPR/Cas9 system
   2971..2989    +  CDS            small t antigen (fragment): SV40 (simian virus 40) small t antigen
   3015..3226    +  promoter       EF-1α core promoter: core promoter for human elongation factor EF-1α
   3251..7354    +  CDS            Cas9: Cas9 (Csn1) endonuclease from the Streptococcus pyogenes Type II CRISPR/Cas system generates RNA-guided double strand breaks in DNA
   7492..8089    +  CDS            PuroR (fragment): puromycin N-acetyltransferase; pac from Streptomyces; confers resistance to puromycin
   8105..8693    +  misc_feature   WPRE: woodchuck hepatitis virus posttranscriptional regulatory element
   8744..8763    +  misc_feature   cPPT/CTS (fragment): central polypurine tract and central termination sequence of HIV-1
   8765..8998    +  LTR            3' LTR (ΔU3): self-inactivating 3' long terminal repeat (LTR) from HIV-1
   9030..9254    +  polyA_signal   bGH poly(A) signal: bovine growth hormone polyadenylation signal
   9258..9279    +  promoter       SV40 promoter (fragment): SV40 enhancer and early promoter
   9300..9728    +  rep_origin     f1 ori (sequence partly withheld): f1 bacteriophage origin of replication; arrow indicates direction of (+) strand synthesis
   9742..10071   +  promoter       SV40 promoter: SV40 enhancer and early promoter
  10119..10166   +  promoter       EM7 promoter: synthetic bacterial promoter&nbsp
  10185..10559   +  CDS            BleoR: antibiotic-binding protein; Sh ble from Streptoalloteichus hindustanus; confers resistance to bleomycin, phleomycin, and Zeocin™
  10569..10694   +  CDS            ble (fragment): BLE_KLEPN - Experimental evidence at protein level: Swiss-Prot protein existence level 1. Binding protein with a strong affinity to the bleomycin family of antibiotics. Binds to CL990; an antimitotic-antibiotic compound. From Klebsiella pneumoniae.
  10689..10810   +  polyA_signal   SV40 poly(A) signal: SV40 polyadenylation signal
  10881..10903   -  protein_bind   lac operator (fragment): The lac repressor binds to the lac operator to inhibit transcription in E. coli. This inhibition can be relieved by adding lactose or isopropyl-β-D-thiogalactopyranoside (IPTG). lac repressor encoded by lacI
  10907..10937   -  promoter       lac promoter: promoter for the E. coli lac operon
  10952..10973   -  protein_bind   CAP binding site: CAP binding activates transcription in the presence of cAMP. E. coli catabolite activator protein
  10986..11078   -  CDS            lacI (fragment): lac repressor; lacI; The lac repressor binds to the lac operator to inhibit transcription in E. coli. This inhibition can be relieved by adding lactose or isopropyl-β-D-thiogalactopyranoside (IPTG).
  11261..11849   -  rep_origin     ori: high-copy-number ColE1/pMB1/pBR322/pUC origin of replication
  12020..12880   -  CDS            AmpR: β-lactamase; bla; confers resistance to ampicillin, carbenicillin, and related antibiotics
  12881..12985   -  promoter       AmpR promoter: bla
>Addgene plasmid #155088 | LCV2_AAVS1_sgRNA_2 | addgene full sequence | sequence record 308000 | Addgene NGS Result
GTCGACGGATCGGGAGATCTCCCGATCCCCTATGGTGCACTCTCAGTACAATCTGCTCTGATGCCGCATA
GTTAAGCCAGTATCTGCTCCCTGCTTGTGTGTTGGAGGTCGCTGAGTAGTGCGCGAGCAAAATTTAAGCT
ACAACAAGGCAAGGCTTGACCGACAATTGCATGAAGAATCTGCTTAGGGTTAGGCGTTTTGCGCTGCTTC
GCGATGTACGGGCCAGATATACGCGTTGACATTGATTATTGACTAGTTATTAATAGTAATCAATTACGGG
GTCATTAGTTCATAGCCCATATATGGAGTTCCGCGTTACATAACTTACGGTAAATGGCCCGCCTGGCTGA
CCGCCCAACGACCCCCGCCCATTGACGTCAATAATGACGTATGTTCCCATAGTAACGCCAATAGGGACTT
TCCATTGACGTCAATGGGTGGAGTATTTACGGTAAACTGCCCACTTGGCAGTACATCAAGTGTATCATAT
GCCAAGTACGCCCCCTATTGACGTCAATGACGGTAAATGGCCCGCCTGGCATTATGCCCAGTACATGACC
TTATGGGACTTTCCTACTTGGCAGTACATCTACGTATTAGTCATCGCTATTACCATGGTGATGCGGTTTT
GGCAGTACATCAATGGGCGTGGATAGCGGTTTGACTCACGGGGATTTCCAAGTCTCCACCCCATTGACGT
CAATGGGAGTTTGTTTTGGCACCAAAATCAACGGGACTTTCCAAAATGTCGTAACAACTCCGCCCCATTG
ACGCAAATGGGCGGTAGGCGTGTACGGTGGGAGGTCTATATAAGCAGCGCGTTTTGCCTGTACTGGGTCT
CTCTGGTTAGACCAGATCTGAGCCTGGGAGCTCTCTGGCTAACTAGGGAACCCACTGCTTAAGCCTCAAT
AAAGCTTGCCTTGAGTGCTTCAAGTAGTGTGTGCCCGTCTGTTGTGTGACTCTGGTAACTAGAGATCCCT
CAGACCCTTTTAGTCAGTGTGGAAAATCTCTAGCAGTGGCGCCCGAACAGGGACTTGAAAGCGAAAGGGA
AACCAGAGGAGCTCTCTCGACGCAGGACTCGGCTTGCTGAAGCGCGCACGGCAAGAGGCGAGGGGCGGCG
ACTGGTGAGTACGCCAAAAATTTTGACTAGCGGAGGCTAGAAGGAGAGAGATGGGTGCGAGAGCGTCAGT
ATTAAGCGGGGGAGAATTAGATCGCGATGGGAAAAAATTCGGTTAAGGCCAGGGGGAAAGAAAAAATATA
AATTAAAACATATAGTATGGGCAAGCAGGGAGCTAGAACGATTCGCAGTTAATCCTGGCCTGTTAGAAAC
ATCAGAAGGCTGTAGACAAATACTGGGACAGCTACAACCATCCCTTCAGACAGGATCAGAAGAACTTAGA
TCATTATATAATACAGTAGCAACCCTCTATTGTGTGCATCAAAGGATAGAGATAAAAGACACCAAGGAAG
CTTTAGACAAGATAGAGGAAGAGCAAAACAAAAGTAAGACCACCGCACAGCAAGCGGCCGCTGATCTTCA
GACCTGGAGGAGGAGATATGAGGGACAATTGGAGAAGTGAATTATATAAATATAAAGTAGTAAAAATTGA
ACCATTAGGAGTAGCACCCACCAAGGCAAAGAGAAGAGTGGTGCAGAGAGAAAAAAGAGCAGTGGGAATA
GGAGCTTTGTTCCTTGGGTTCTTGGGAGCAGCAGGAAGCACTATGGGCGCAGCGTCAATGACGCTGACGG
TACAGGCCAGACAATTATTGTCTGGTATAGTGCAGCAGCAGAACAATTTGCTGAGGGCTATTGAGGCGCA
ACAGCATCTGTTGCAACTCACAGTCTGGGGCATCAAGCAGCTCCAGGCAAGAATCCTGGCTGTGGAAAGA
TACCTAAAGGATCAACAGCTCCTGGGGATTTGGGGTTGCTCTGGAAAACTCATTTGCACCACTGCTGTGC
CTTGGAATGCTAGTTGGAGTAATAAATCTCTGGAACAGATTTGGAATCACACGACCTGGATGGAGTGGGA
CAGAGAAATTAACAATTACACAAGCTTAATACACTCCTTAATTGAAGAATCGCAAAACCAGCAAGAAAAG
AATGAACAAGAATTATTGGAATTAGATAAATGGGCAAGTTTGTGGAATTGGTTTAACATAACAAATTGGC
TGTGGTATATAAAATTATTCATAATGATAGTAGGAGGCTTGGTAGGTTTAAGAATAGTTTTTGCTGTACT
TTCTATAGTGAATAGAGTTAGGCAGGGATATTCACCATTATCGTTTCAGACCCACCTCCCAACCCCGAGG
GGACCCGACAGGCCCGAAGGAATAGAAGAAGAAGGTGGAGAGAGAGACAGAGACAGATCCATTCGATTAG
TGAACGGATCGGCACTGCGTGCGCCAATTCTGCAGACAAATGGCAGTATTCATCCACAATTTTAAAAGAA
AAGGGGGGATTGGGGGGTACAGTGCAGGGGAAAGAATAGTAGACATAATAGCAACAGACATACAAACTAA
AGAATTACAAAAACAAATTACAAAAATTCAAAATTTTCGGGTTTATTACAGGGACAGCAGAGATCCAGTT
TGGTTAATTAAGGTACCGAGGGCCTATTTCCCATGATTCCTTCATATTTGCATATACGATACAAGGCTGT
TAGAGAGATAATTAGAATTAATTTGACTGTAAACACAAAGATATTAGTACAAAATACGTGACGTAGAAAG
TAATAATTTCTTGGGTAGTTTGCAGTTTTAAAATTATGTTTTAAAATGGACTATCATATGCTTACCGTAA
CTTGAAAGTATTTCGATTTCTTGGCTTTATATATCTTGTGGAAAGGACGAAACACCGGTCACCAATCCTG
TCCCTAGGTTTTAGAGCTAGAAATAGCAAGTTAAAATAAGGCTAGTCCGTTATCAACTTGAAAAAGTGGC
ACCGAGTCGGTGCTTTTTTGAATTCGCTAGCTAGGTCTTGAAAGGAGTGGGAATTGGCTCCGGTGCCCGT
CAGTGGGCAGAGCGCACATCGCCCACAGTCCCCGAGAAGTTGGGGGGAGGGGTCGGCAATTGATCCGGTG
CCTAGAGAAGGTGGCGCGGGGTAAACTGGGAAAGTGATGTCGTGTACTGGCTCCGCCTTTTTCCCGAGGG
TGGGGGAGAACCGTATATAAGTGCAGTAGTCGCCGTGAACGTTCTTTTTCGCAACGGGTTTGCCGCCAGA
ACACAGGACCGGTTCTAGAGCGCTGCCACCATGGACAAGAAGTACAGCATCGGCCTGGACATCGGCACCA
ACTCTGTGGGCTGGGCCGTGATCACCGACGAGTACAAGGTGCCCAGCAAGAAATTCAAGGTGCTGGGCAA
CACCGACCGGCACAGCATCAAGAAGAACCTGATCGGAGCCCTGCTGTTCGACAGCGGCGAAACAGCCGAG
GCCACCCGGCTGAAGAGAACCGCCAGAAGAAGATACACCAGACGGAAGAACCGGATCTGCTATCTGCAAG
AGATCTTCAGCAACGAGATGGCCAAGGTGGACGACAGCTTCTTCCACAGACTGGAAGAGTCCTTCCTGGT
GGAAGAGGATAAGAAGCACGAGCGGCACCCCATCTTCGGCAACATCGTGGACGAGGTGGCCTACCACGAG
AAGTACCCCACCATCTACCACCTGAGAAAGAAACTGGTGGACAGCACCGACAAGGCCGACCTGCGGCTGA
TCTATCTGGCCCTGGCCCACATGATCAAGTTCCGGGGCCACTTCCTGATCGAGGGCGACCTGAACCCCGA
CAACAGCGACGTGGACAAGCTGTTCATCCAGCTGGTGCAGACCTACAACCAGCTGTTCGAGGAAAACCCC
ATCAACGCCAGCGGCGTGGACGCCAAGGCCATCCTGTCTGCCAGACTGAGCAAGAGCAGACGGCTGGAAA
ATCTGATCGCCCAGCTGCCCGGCGAGAAGAAGAATGGCCTGTTCGGAAACCTGATTGCCCTGAGCCTGGG
CCTGACCCCCAACTTCAAGAGCAACTTCGACCTGGCCGAGGATGCCAAACTGCAGCTGAGCAAGGACACC
TACGACGACGACCTGGACAACCTGCTGGCCCAGATCGGCGACCAGTACGCCGACCTGTTTCTGGCCGCCA
AGAACCTGTCCGACGCCATCCTGCTGAGCGACATCCTGAGAGTGAACACCGAGATCACCAAGGCCCCCCT
GAGCGCCTCTATGATCAAGAGATACGACGAGCACCACCAGGACCTGACCCTGCTGAAAGCTCTCGTGCGG
CAGCAGCTGCCTGAGAAGTACAAAGAGATTTTCTTCGACCAGAGCAAGAACGGCTACGCCGGCTACATTG
ACGGCGGAGCCAGCCAGGAAGAGTTCTACAAGTTCATCAAGCCCATCCTGGAAAAGATGGACGGCACCGA
GGAACTGCTCGTGAAGCTGAACAGAGAGGACCTGCTGCGGAAGCAGCGGACCTTCGACAACGGCAGCATC
CCCCACCAGATCCACCTGGGAGAGCTGCACGCCATTCTGCGGCGGCAGGAAGATTTTTACCCATTCCTGA
AGGACAACCGGGAAAAGATCGAGAAGATCCTGACCTTCCGCATCCCCTACTACGTGGGCCCTCTGGCCAG
GGGAAACAGCAGATTCGCCTGGATGACCAGAAAGAGCGAGGAAACCATCACCCCCTGGAACTTCGAGGAA
GTGGTGGACAAGGGCGCTTCCGCCCAGAGCTTCATCGAGCGGATGACCAACTTCGATAAGAACCTGCCCA
ACGAGAAGGTGCTGCCCAAGCACAGCCTGCTGTACGAGTACTTCACCGTGTATAACGAGCTGACCAAAGT
GAAATACGTGACCGAGGGAATGAGAAAGCCCGCCTTCCTGAGCGGCGAGCAGAAAAAGGCCATCGTGGAC
CTGCTGTTCAAGACCAACCGGAAAGTGACCGTGAAGCAGCTGAAAGAGGACTACTTCAAGAAAATCGAGT
GCTTCGACTCCGTGGAAATCTCCGGCGTGGAAGATCGGTTCAACGCCTCCCTGGGCACATACCACGATCT
GCTGAAAATTATCAAGGACAAGGACTTCCTGGACAATGAGGAAAACGAGGACATTCTGGAAGATATCGTG
CTGACCCTGACACTGTTTGAGGACAGAGAGATGATCGAGGAACGGCTGAAAACCTATGCCCACCTGTTCG
ACGACAAAGTGATGAAGCAGCTGAAGCGGCGGAGATACACCGGCTGGGGCAGGCTGAGCCGGAAGCTGAT
CAACGGCATCCGGGACAAGCAGTCCGGCAAGACAATCCTGGATTTCCTGAAGTCCGACGGCTTCGCCAAC
AGAAACTTCATGCAGCTGATCCACGACGACAGCCTGACCTTTAAAGAGGACATCCAGAAAGCCCAGGTGT
CCGGCCAGGGCGATAGCCTGCACGAGCACATTGCCAATCTGGCCGGCAGCCCCGCCATTAAGAAGGGCAT
CCTGCAGACAGTGAAGGTGGTGGACGAGCTCGTGAAAGTGATGGGCCGGCACAAGCCCGAGAACATCGTG
ATCGAAATGGCCAGAGAGAACCAGACCACCCAGAAGGGACAGAAGAACAGCCGCGAGAGAATGAAGCGGA
TCGAAGAGGGCATCAAAGAGCTGGGCAGCCAGATCCTGAAAGAACACCCCGTGGAAAACACCCAGCTGCA
GAACGAGAAGCTGTACCTGTACTACCTGCAGAATGGGCGGGATATGTACGTGGACCAGGAACTGGACATC
AACCGGCTGTCCGACTACGATGTGGACCATATCGTGCCTCAGAGCTTTCTGAAGGACGACTCCATCGACA
ACAAGGTGCTGACCAGAAGCGACAAGAACCGGGGCAAGAGCGACAACGTGCCCTCCGAAGAGGTCGTGAA
GAAGATGAAGAACTACTGGCGGCAGCTGCTGAACGCCAAGCTGATTACCCAGAGAAAGTTCGACAATCTG
ACCAAGGCCGAGAGAGGCGGCCTGAGCGAACTGGATAAGGCCGGCTTCATCAAGAGACAGCTGGTGGAAA
CCCGGCAGATCACAAAGCACGTGGCACAGATCCTGGACTCCCGGATGAACACTAAGTACGACGAGAATGA
CAAGCTGATCCGGGAAGTGAAAGTGATCACCCTGAAGTCCAAGCTGGTGTCCGATTTCCGGAAGGATTTC
CAGTTTTACAAAGTGCGCGAGATCAACAACTACCACCACGCCCACGACGCCTACCTGAACGCCGTCGTGG
GAACCGCCCTGATCAAAAAGTACCCTAAGCTGGAAAGCGAGTTCGTGTACGGCGACTACAAGGTGTACGA
CGTGCGGAAGATGATCGCCAAGAGCGAGCAGGAAATCGGCAAGGCTACCGCCAAGTACTTCTTCTACAGC
AACATCATGAACTTTTTCAAGACCGAGATTACCCTGGCCAACGGCGAGATCCGGAAGCGGCCTCTGATCG
AGACAAACGGCGAAACCGGGGAGATCGTGTGGGATAAGGGCCGGGATTTTGCCACCGTGCGGAAAGTGCT
GAGCATGCCCCAAGTGAATATCGTGAAAAAGACCGAGGTGCAGACAGGCGGCTTCAGCAAAGAGTCTATC
CTGCCCAAGAGGAACAGCGATAAGCTGATCGCCAGAAAGAAGGACTGGGACCCTAAGAAGTACGGCGGCT
TCGACAGCCCCACCGTGGCCTATTCTGTGCTGGTGGTGGCCAAAGTGGAAAAGGGCAAGTCCAAGAAACT
GAAGAGTGTGAAAGAGCTGCTGGGGATCACCATCATGGAAAGAAGCAGCTTCGAGAAGAATCCCATCGAC
TTTCTGGAAGCCAAGGGCTACAAAGAAGTGAAAAAGGACCTGATCATCAAGCTGCCTAAGTACTCCCTGT
TCGAGCTGGAAAACGGCCGGAAGAGAATGCTGGCCTCTGCCGGCGAACTGCAGAAGGGAAACGAACTGGC
CCTGCCCTCCAAATATGTGAACTTCCTGTACCTGGCCAGCCACTATGAGAAGCTGAAGGGCTCCCCCGAG
GATAATGAGCAGAAACAGCTGTTTGTGGAACAGCACAAGCACTACCTGGACGAGATCATCGAGCAGATCA
GCGAGTTCTCCAAGAGAGTGATCCTGGCCGACGCTAATCTGGACAAAGTGCTGTCCGCCTACAACAAGCA
CCGGGATAAGCCCATCAGAGAGCAGGCCGAGAATATCATCCACCTGTTTACCCTGACCAATCTGGGAGCC
CCTGCCGCCTTCAAGTACTTTGACACCACCATCGACCGGAAGAGGTACACCAGCACCAAAGAGGTGCTGG
ACGCCACCCTGATCCACCAGAGCATCACCGGCCTGTACGAGACACGGATCGACCTGTCTCAGCTGGGAGG
CGACAAGCGACCTGCCGCCACAAAGAAGGCTGGACAGGCTAAGAAGAAGAAAGATTACAAAGACGATGAC
GATAAGGGATCCGGCGCAACAAACTTCTCTCTGCTGAAACAAGCCGGAGATGTCGAAGAGAATCCTGGAC
CGACCGAGTACAAGCCCACGGTGCGCCTCGCCACCCGCGACGACGTCCCCAGGGCCGTACGCACCCTCGC
CGCCGCGTTCGCCGACTACCCCGCCACGCGCCACACCGTCGATCCGGACCGCCACATCGAGCGGGTCACC
GAGCTGCAAGAACTCTTCCTCACGCGCGTCGGGCTCGACATCGGCAAGGTGTGGGTCGCGGACGACGGCG
CCGCGGTGGCGGTCTGGACCACGCCGGAGAGCGTCGAAGCGGGGGCGGTGTTCGCCGAGATCGGCCCGCG
CATGGCCGAGTTGAGCGGTTCCCGGCTGGCCGCGCAGCAACAGATGGAAGGCCTCCTGGCGCCGCACCGG
CCCAAGGAGCCCGCGTGGTTCCTGGCCACCGTCGGAGTCTCGCCCGACCACCAGGGCAAGGGTCTGGGCA
GCGCCGTCGTGCTCCCCGGAGTGGAGGCGGCCGAGCGCGCCGGGGTGCCCGCCTTCCTGGAGACCTCCGC
GCCCCGCAACCTCCCCTTCTACGAGCGGCTCGGCTTCACCGTCACCGCCGACGTCGAGGTGCCCGAAGGA
CCGCGCACCTGGTGCATGACCCGCAAGCCCGGTGCCTGAACGCGTTAAGTCGACAATCAACCTCTGGATT
ACAAAATTTGTGAAAGATTGACTGGTATTCTTAACTATGTTGCTCCTTTTACGCTATGTGGATACGCTGC
TTTAATGCCTTTGTATCATGCTATTGCTTCCCGTATGGCTTTCATTTTCTCCTCCTTGTATAAATCCTGG
TTGCTGTCTCTTTATGAGGAGTTGTGGCCCGTTGTCAGGCAACGTGGCGTGGTGTGCACTGTGTTTGCTG
ACGCAACCCCCACTGGTTGGGGCATTGCCACCACCTGTCAGCTCCTTTCCGGGACTTTCGCTTTCCCCCT
CCCTATTGCCACGGCGGAACTCATCGCCGCCTGCCTTGCCCGCTGCTGGACAGGGGCTCGGCTGTTGGGC
ACTGACAATTCCGTGGTGTTGTCGGGGAAATCATCGTCCTTTCCTTGGCTGCTCGCCTGTGTTGCCACCT
GGATTCTGCGCGGGACGTCCTTCTGCTACGTCCCTTCGGCCCTCAATCCAGCGGACCTTCCTTCCCGCGG
CCTGCTGCCGGCTCTGCGGCCTCTTCCGCGTCTTCGCCTTCGCCCTCAGACGAGTCGGATCTCCCTTTGG
GCCGCCTCCCCGCGTCGACTTTAAGACCAATGACTTACAAGGCAGCTGTAGATCTTAGCCACTTTTTAAA
AGAAAAGGGGGGACTGGAAGGGCTAATTCACTCCCAACGAAGACAAGATCTGCTTTTTGCTTGTACTGGG
TCTCTCTGGTTAGACCAGATCTGAGCCTGGGAGCTCTCTGGCTAACTAGGGAACCCACTGCTTAAGCCTC
AATAAAGCTTGCCTTGAGTGCTTCAAGTAGTGTGTGCCCGTCTGTTGTGTGACTCTGGTAACTAGAGATC
CCTCAGACCCTTTTAGTCAGTGTGGAAAATCTCTAGCAGGGCCCGTTTAAACCCGCTGATCAGCCTCGAC
TGTGCCTTCTAGTTGCCAGCCATCTGTTGTTTGCCCCTCCCCCGTGCCTTCCTTGACCCTGGAAGGTGCC
ACTCCCACTGTCCTTTCCTAATAAAATGAGGAAATTGCATCGCATTGTCTGAGTAGGTGTCATTCTATTC
TGGGGGGTGGGGTGGGGCAGGACAGCAAGGGGGAGGATTGGGAAGACAATAGCAGGCATGCTGGGGATGC
GGTGGGCTCTATGGCTTCTGAGGCGGAAAGAACCAGCTGGGGCTCTAGGGGGTATCCCC
[124 nt withheld, positions 9300-9423]
C
[91 nt withheld, positions 9425-9515]
A
[49 nt withheld, positions 9517-9565]
CCTTTGACGTTGGAGTCCACGTTCTTT
[37 nt withheld, positions 9593-9629]
ACCCTATCTCGGTCTATTCTTTTGATTTATAAGGGATTTTGCCGATTTCGGCCTATTGGTTAAAAAATGA
GCTGATTTAACAAAAATTTAACGCGAATTAATTCTGTGGAATGTGTGTCAGTTAGGGTGTGGAAAGTCCC
CAGGCTCCCCAGCAGGCAGAAGTATGCAAAGCATGCATCTCAATTAGTCAGCAACCAGGTGTGGAAAGTC
CCCAGGCTCCCCAGCAGGCAGAAGTATGCAAAGCATGCATCTCAATTAGTCAGCAACCATAGTCCCGCCC
CTAACTCCGCCCATCCCGCCCCTAACTCCGCCCAGTTCCGCCCATTCTCCGCCCCATGGCTGACTAATTT
TTTTTATTTATGCAGAGGCCGAGGCCGCCTCTGCCTCTGAGCTATTCCAGAAGTAGTGAGGAGGCTTTTT
TGGAGGCCTAGGCTTTTGCAAAAAGCTCCCGGGAGCTTGTATATCCATTTTCGGATCTGATCAGCACGTG
TTGACAATTAATCATCGGCATAGTATATCGGCATAGTATAATACGACAAGGTGAGGAACTAAACCATGGC
CAAGTTGACCAGTGCCGTTCCGGTGCTCACCGCGCGCGACGTCGCCGGAGCGGTCGAGTTCTGGACCGAC
CGGCTCGGGTTCTCCCGGGACTTCGTGGAGGACGACTTCGCCGGTGTGGTCCGGGACGACGTGACCCTGT
TCATCAGCGCGGTCCAGGACCAGGTGGTGCCGGACAACACCCTGGCCTGGGTGTGGGTGCGCGGCCTGGA
CGAGCTGTACGCCGAGTGGTCGGAGGTCGTGTCCACGAACTTCCGGGACGCCTCCGGGCCGGCCATGACC
GAGATCGGCGAGCAGCCGTGGGGGCGGGAGTTCGCCCTGCGCGACCCGGCCGGCAACTGCGTGCACTTCG
TGGCCGAGGAGCAGGACTGACACGTGCTACGAGATTTCGATTCCACCGCCGCCTTCTATGAAAGGTTGGG
CTTCGGAATCGTTTTCCGGGACGCCGGCTGGATGATCCTCCAGCGCGGGGATCTCATGCTGGAGTTCTTC
GCCCACCCCAACTTGTTTATTGCAGCTTATAATGGTTACAAATAAAGCAATAGCATCACAAATTTCACAA
ATAAAGCATTTTTTTCACTGCATTCTAGTTGTGGTTTGTCCAAACTCATCAATGTATCTTATCATGTCTG
TATACCGTCGACCTCTAGCTAGAGCTTGGCGTAATCATGGTCATAGCTGTTTCCTGTGTGAAATTGTTAT
CCGCTCACAATTCCACACAACATACGAGCCGGAAGCATAAAGTGTAAAGCCTGGGGTGCCTAATGAGTGA
GCTAACTCACATTAATTGCGTTGCGCTCACTGCCCGCTTTCCAGTCGGGAAACCTGTCGTGCCAGCTGCA
TTAATGAATCGGCCAACGCGCGGGGAGAGGCGGTTTGCGTATTGGGCGCTCTTCCGCTTCCTCGCTCACT
GACTCGCTGCGCTCGGTCGTTCGGCTGCGGCGAGCGGTATCAGCTCACTCAAAGGCGGTAATACGGTTAT
CCACAGAATCAGGGGATAACGCAGGAAAGAACATGTGAGCAAAAGGCCAGCAAAAGGCCAGGAACCGTAA
AAAGGCCGCGTTGCTGGCGTTTTTCCATAGGCTCCGCCCCCCTGACGAGCATCACAAAAATCGACGCTCA
AGTCAGAGGTGGCGAAACCCGACAGGACTATAAAGATACCAGGCGTTTCCCCCTGGAAGCTCCCTCGTGC
GCTCTCCTGTTCCGACCCTGCCGCTTACCGGATACCTGTCCGCCTTTCTCCCTTCGGGAAGCGTGGCGCT
TTCTCATAGCTCACGCTGTAGGTATCTCAGTTCGGTGTAGGTCGTTCGCTCCAAGCTGGGCTGTGTGCAC
GAACCCCCCGTTCAGCCCGACCGCTGCGCCTTATCCGGTAACTATCGTCTTGAGTCCAACCCGGTAAGAC
ACGACTTATCGCCACTGGCAGCAGCCACTGGTAACAGGATTAGCAGAGCGAGGTATGTAGGCGGTGCTAC
AGAGTTCTTGAAGTGGTGGCCTAACTACGGCTACACTAGAAGAACAGTATTTGGTATCTGCGCTCTGCTG
AAGCCAGTTACCTTCGGAAAAAGAGTTGGTAGCTCTTGATCCGGCAAACAAACCACCGCTGGTAGCGGTG
GTTTTTTTGTTTGCAAGCAGCAGATTACGCGCAGAAAAAAAGGATCTCAAGAAGATCCTTTGATCTTTTC
TACGGGGTCTGACGCTCAGTGGAACGAAAACTCACGTTAAGGGATTTTGGTCATGAGATTATCAAAAAGG
ATCTTCACCTAGATCCTTTTAAATTAAAAATGAAGTTTTAAATCAATCTAAAGTATATATGAGTAAACTT
GGTCTGACAGTTACCAATGCTTAATCAGTGAGGCACCTATCTCAGCGATCTGTCTATTTCGTTCATCCAT
AGTTGCCTGACTCCCCGTCGTGTAGATAACTACGATACGGGAGGGCTTACCATCTGGCCCCAGTGCTGCA
ATGATACCGCGAGACCCACGCTCACCGGCTCCAGATTTATCAGCAATAAACCAGCCAGCCGGAAGGGCCG
AGCGCAGAAGTGGTCCTGCAACTTTATCCGCCTCCATCCAGTCTATTAATTGTTGCCGGGAAGCTAGAGT
AAGTAGTTCGCCAGTTAATAGTTTGCGCAACGTTGTTGCCATTGCTACAGGCATCGTGGTGTCACGCTCG
TCGTTTGGTATGGCTTCATTCAGCTCCGGTTCCCAACGATCAAGGCGAGTTACATGATCCCCCATGTTGT
GCAAAAAAGCGGTTAGCTCCTTCGGTCCTCCGATCGTTGTCAGAAGTAAGTTGGCCGCAGTGTTATCACT
CATGGTTATGGCAGCACTGCATAATTCTCTTACTGTCATGCCATCCGTAAGATGCTTTTCTGTGACTGGT
GAGTACTCAACCAAGTCATTCTGAGAATAGTGTATGCGGCGACCGAGTTGCTCTTGCCCGGCGTCAATAC
GGGATAATACCGCGCCACATAGCAGAACTTTAAAAGTGCTCATCATTGGAAAACGTTCTTCGGGGCGAAA
ACTCTCAAGGATCTTACCGCTGTTGAGATCCAGTTCGATGTAACCCACTCGTGCACCCAACTGATCTTCA
GCATCTTTTACTTTCACCAGCGTTTCTGGGTGAGCAAAAACAGGAAGGCAAAATGCCGCAAAAAAGGGAA
TAAGGGCGACACGGAAATGTTGAATACTCATACTCTTCCTTTTTCAATATTATTGAAGCATTTATCAGGG
TTATTGTCTCATGAGCGGATACATATTTGAATGTATTTAGAAAAATAAACAAATAGGGGTTCCGCGCACA
TTTCCCCGAAAAGTGCCACCTGAC
